>Addgene plasmid #58458 | pCMV-myc-mIFITM3 | addgene partial sequence | sequence record 96096 | pcDL-F 5'-GTTGCCTTTACTTCTAGGCCT-3'
CGCGGGCCCACCATGGCATCAATGCAGAAGCTGATCTCAGAGGAGGACCTGCTTATGGCCATGGAGGCCC
GAATTCCCATGAACCACACTTCTCAAGCCTTCATCACCGCTGCCAGTGGAGGACAGCCCCCAAACTACGA
AAGAATCAAGGAAGAATATGAGGTGGCTGAGATGGGGGCACCGCACGGATCGGCTTCTGTCAGAACTACT
GTGATCAACATGCCCAGAGAGGTGTCGGTGCCTGACCATGTGGTCTGGTCCCTGTTCAATACACTCTTCA
TGAACTTCTGCTGCCTGGGCTTCATAGCCTATGCCTACTCCGTGAAGTCTAGGGATCGGAAGATGGTGGG
TGATGTGACTGGAGCCCAGGCCTACGCCTCCACTGCTAAGTGCCTGAACATCAGCACCTTGGTCCTCAGC
ATCCTGATGGTTGTTATCACCATTGTTAGTGTCATCATCATTGTTCTTAACGCTCAAAACCTTCACACTT
AAGTCGACCGAGATCTCTCGAGGTACCGCGGCCGCGGGGATCCAGACATGATAAGATACATTGATGAGTT
TGGACAAACCACAACTAGAATGCAGTGAAAAAAATGCTTTATTTGTGAAATTTGTGATGCTATTGCTTTA
TTTGTAACCATTATAAGCTGCAATAAACAAGTTAACAACAACAATTGCATTCATTTTATGTTTCAGGTTC
AGGGGGAGGTGTGGGAGGTTTTTTCGGATCCTCTAGAGTCGATCTGCA
