>Addgene plasmid #58458 | pCMV-myc-mIFITM3 | addgene partial sequence | sequence record 96097 | EBV-rev 5'-GTGGTTTGTCCAAACTCATC-3'
TGTCTGGATCCCCGCGGCCGCGGTACCTCGAGAGATCTCGGTCGACTTAAGTGTGAAGGTTTTGAGCGTT
AAGAACAATGATGATGACACTAACAATGGTGATAACAACCATCAGGATGCTGAGGACCAAGGTGCTGATG
TTCAGGCACTTAGCAGTGGAGGCGTAGGCCTGGGCTCCAGTCACATCACCCACCATCTTCCGATCCCTAG
ACTTCACGGAGTAGGCATAGGCTATGAAGCCCAGGCAGCAGAAGTTCATGAAGAGTGTATTGAACAGGGA
CCAGACCACATGGTCAGGCACCGACACCTCTCTGGGCATGTTGATCACAGTAGTTCTGACAGAAGCCGAT
CCGTGCGGTGCCCCCATCTCAGCCACCTCATATTCTTCCTTGATTCTTTCGTAGTTTGGGGGCTGTCCTC
CACTGGCAGCGGTGATGAAGGCTTGAGAAGTGTGGTTCATGGGAATTCGGGCCTCCATGGCCATAAGCAG
GTCCTCCTCTGAGATCAGCTTCTGCATTGATGCCATGGTGGGCCCGCGGGTACAATTCCGCAGCTTTTAG
AGCAGAAGTAACACTTCCGTACAGGCCTAGAAGTAAAGGCAACATCCACTGAGGAGCAGTTCTTTGATTT
GCACCACCACCGGATCCGGGACCTGAAATAAAAGACAAAAAGACTAAACTTACCAGTTAACTTTCTGGTT
TTTCAGTTCCTCTAGTACCGGATCCTCTAGAGTCCGGAGGCTGGATCGGTCCCGGTGTCTTCTATGGAGG
TCAAAACAGCGTGGATGGCGTCTCCAGGCGATCTGACGGTTCACTAAACGAGCTCTGCTTATATAGACCT
CCCACCGTACACGCCTACCGCCCATTTGCGTCAATGGGGCGGAGTTGTTAC
