[The description below was written by a language model from this plasmid's Addgene catalogue record.]
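Description:
pCMV-myc-mIFITM3 is a mammalian expression plasmid for producing epitope-tagged mouse IFITM3 (interferon-inducible transmembrane protein 3, gene Ifitm3) in cultured mammalian cells. It is listed as built on the commercial pCMV-HA backbone of about 3.8 kb, giving a total size of roughly 4.1 kb. In bacteria it is maintained as a high-copy plasmid under ampicillin selection. No mammalian selection marker is recorded, which suggests transient transfection as the main use. No feature table is provided, so the origin of replication, polyadenylation signal and other backbone elements cannot be confirmed from the record.

The murine IFITM3 coding sequence was inserted by restriction cloning between EcoRI and SalI sites, both of which remain intact, so the insert can be excised or swapped. Expression is driven by the cytomegalovirus immediate-early promoter, a strong constitutive promoter in most mammalian cell lines. The tag sits at the N terminus and is supplied by the backbone, but the record is inconsistent about its identity. The plasmid name and stated purpose specify a myc tag, whereas the backbone and tag fields list pCMV-HA and an HA tag. This cannot be resolved from the catalogue fields alone and should be checked against the sequence before choosing detection antibodies.

IFITM3 is an antiviral restriction factor. The associated publication examines how phosphorylation of the protein regulates its endocytosis and ubiquitination. The construct therefore suits overexpression of tagged mouse IFITM3 for detection by immunoblotting, immunoprecipitation or immunofluorescence, in studies of its trafficking, post-translational modification and antiviral activity.
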