Addgene plasmid #58458: pCMV-myc-mIFITM3
Purpose: Expresses murine IFITM3 with an N-terminal myc tag in mammalian cells.
Depositing lab: Jacob Yount. Depositing organization: Ohio State University. Publication: Phosphorylation of the antiviral protein interferon-inducible transmembrane protein 3 (IFITM3) dually regulates its endocytosis and ubiquitination. Chesarino NM, McMichael TM, Hach JC, Yount JS. J Biol Chem. 2014 Apr 25;289(17):11986-92. doi: 10.1074/jbc.M114.557694. Epub 2014 Mar 13. PubMed 24627473.
Backbone
  Vector backbone: pCMV-HA
  Backbone manufacturer: clontech
  Backbone size w/o insert (bp): 3800
  Total vector size (bp): 4118
  Vector type: Mammalian Expression
Growth in bacteria
  Bacterial resistance: Ampicillin, 100 μg/mL
  Growth temperature: 37°C
  Growth strain: DH5alpha
  Copy number: High Copy
Gene/Insert
  Gene/Insert name: IFITM3
  Species: M. musculus (mouse)
  Entrez Gene: Ifitm3 (a.k.a. 1110004C05Rik, Cd225, Cdw217, DSPA2b, Fgls, IP15, mil-1)
  Promoter: CMV IE
  Tag / fusion protein: HA (N terminal on backbone)
  Cloning method: Restriction Enzyme; 5′ cloning site EcoRI (not destroyed); 3′ cloning site SalI (not destroyed)
  Sequencing primers: 5′ GATCCGGTACTAGAGGAACTGAAAAAC
Terms and licenses: Academic/Nonprofit Terms; Industry Terms: Not Available to Industry
How to cite: pCMV-myc-mIFITM3 was a gift from Jacob Yount (Addgene plasmid # 58458 ; http://n2t.net/addgene:58458 ; RRID:Addgene_58458)
